Addgene plasmid #63453: pFusX4-45
Purpose: Encodes RVD positions 10-12 in TALEN assembly
Depositing lab: Stephen Ekker. Depositing organization: Mayo Foundation for Medical Education and Research. Publication: FusX: A rapid one-step TALE assembly system for genome science. Ma AC, McNulty MS, Tanya PL, Jarryd CM, Martinez-Galvez G, Argue DP, Lee HB, Urban MD, Bullard CE, Blackburn PR, Man TK, Clark KJ, Ekker SC. Hum Gene Ther. 2016 Jun;27(6):451-63. doi: 10.1089/hum.2015.172 PubMed 26854857.
Backbone
  Vector backbone: FusX4
  Backbone size w/o insert (bp): 3008
  Vector type: TALEN
Growth in bacteria
  Bacterial resistance: Spectinomycin, 50 μg/mL
  Growth temperature: 37°C
  Growth strain: DH5alpha
  Copy number: High Copy
Gene/Insert
  Gene/Insert name: NN NG NI (alt name: X4_GTA)
  Species: Synthetic
  Mutation: none
  Cloning method: Restriction Enzyme; 5′ cloning site BsaI (destroyed during cloning); 3′ cloning site BsaI (destroyed during cloning)
  Sequencing primers: 5′ pCR8_F1; 3′ pCR8_R1
Terms and licenses: Academic/Nonprofit Terms; Industry Terms: Not Available to Industry
How to cite: pFusX4-45 was a gift from Stephen Ekker (Addgene plasmid # 63453 ; http://n2t.net/addgene:63453 ; RRID:Addgene_63453)
