[The description below was written by a language model from this plasmid's Addgene catalogue record.]
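Description:
pFusX4-45 is a library component plasmid from the FusX system, a one-step method for assembling TALE (transcription activator-like effector) repeat arrays. It is built on the FusX4 backbone (about 3 kb without insert), is classed as a TALEN vector, and is maintained in E. coli as a high-copy plasmid under spectinomycin selection. The record does not name the origin of replication or provide a feature table. The listed sequencing primers carry pCR8 names, which hints at a pCR8-type backbone, but this is not stated outright.

The insert is a synthetic, preassembled trimer of TALE repeats carrying the repeat variable diresidues (RVDs) NN, NG and NI. Under the standard TALE recognition code these specify G, T and A respectively, which matches the alternative insert name X4_GTA. The trimer was cloned using BsaI sites at both ends, and these sites were destroyed during cloning. Within the FusX scheme, this plasmid supplies RVD positions 10–12 of the final array. It is therefore one member of a set of FusX4 plasmids that presumably covers the possible three-repeat combinations for that position block.

In use, a researcher designing a TALEN or other TALE fusion against a chosen DNA target would pick this plasmid when positions 10–12 of the target read GTA. It would then be combined with the corresponding trimer plasmids for the other position blocks and a receiver vector in a single assembly reaction. The plasmid carries no promoter or expression cassette described in the record and serves as a cloning intermediate, not as an expression construct.
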