>Addgene plasmid #63453 | pFusX4-45 | depositor partial sequence | sequence record 105424 | pFusX4_GTA
AGTCTTAAGCGTCTCCCCTGACCCCGGACCAAGTGGTGGCTATCGCCAGCAACAATGGCGGCAAGCAAGC
GCTCGAAACGGTGCAGCGGCTGTTGCCGGTGCTGTGCCAGGACCATGGCCTGACCCCGGACCAAGTGGTG
GCTATCGCCAGCAACGGTGGCGGCAAGCAAGCGCTCGAAACGGTGCAGCGGCTGTTGCCGGTGCTGTGCC
AGGACCATGGCCTGACCCCGGACCAAGTGGTGGCTATCGCCAGCAACATTGGCGGCAAGCAAGCGCTCGA
AACGGTGCAGCGGCTGTTGCCGGTGCTGTGCCAGGACCATGGCCGAGACGTC
