>Addgene plasmid #63453 | pFusX4-45 | depositor partial sequence | sequence record 105425 | FusX4
CGTCTCCCCTGACCCCGGACCAAGTGGTGGCTATCGAGACCGGCGCCGCTACGGGCGCGTCCCATTCGCC
ATTCAGGCTGCGCAACTGTTGGGAAGGGCGATCGGTGCGGGCTCTTCGCTATTACGCCAGCTGGCGAAAG
GGGGATGTGCTGCAAGGCGATTAAGTTGGGAACGCCAGGGTTTTCCCAGTCACGACGTTGTAAAACGACG
GCCAGTGAGCGCGCGTAATCGACTCACTATAGGGCGAATTGGGTACCGGGCCCCCCCTCGAGGTCCTCCA
GCTTTTGTTCCCTTTAGTGAGGGTTAATTGCGCGCTTGGCGTAATCATGGTCATAGCTGTTTCCTGTGTG
AAATTGTTATCCGCTCACAATTCCACACAACATACGAGCCGGAAGCATAAAGTGTAAAGCCTGGGGTGCC
TAATGAGTGAGCTAACTCACATTAATTGCGTTGCGCTCACTGCCCGCTTTCCACCGGTGGTCTCTGGCGG
CAAGCAAGCGCTCGAAACGGTGCAGCGGCTGTTGCCGGTGCTGTGCCAGGACCATGGCCGAGACGTCTAG
ACCAGCCAGGACAGAAATGCCTCGACTTCGCTGCTACCCAAGGTTGCCGGGTGACGCACACCGTGGAAAC
GGATGAAGGCACGAACCCAGTGGACATAAGCCTGTTCGGTTCGTAAGCTGTAATGCAAGTAGCGTATGCG
CTCACGCAACTGGTCCAGAACCTTGACCGAACGCAGCGGTGGTAACGGCGCAGTGGCGGTTTTCATGGCT
TGTTATGACTGTTTTTTTGGGGTACAGTCTATGCCTCGGGCATCCAAGCAGCAAGCGCGTTACGCCGTGG
GTCGATGTTTGATGTTATGGAGCAGCAACGATGTTACGCAGCAGGGCAGTCGCCCTAAAACAAAGTTAAA
CATTATGAGGGAAGCGGTGATCGCCGAAGTATCGACTCAACTATCAGAGGTAGTTGGCGTCATCGAGCGC
CATCTCGAACCGACGTTGCTGGCCGTACATTTGTACGGCTCCGCAGTGGATGGCGGCCTGAAGCCACACA
GTGATATTGATTTGCTGGTTACGGTGACCGTAAGGCTTGATGAAACAACGCGGCGAGCTTTGATCAACGA
CCTTTTGGAAACTTCGGCTTCCCCTGGAGAGAGCGAGATTCTCCGCGCTGTAGAAGTCACCATTGTTGTG
CACGACGACATCATTCCGTGGCGTTATCCAGCTAAGCGCGAACTGCAATTTGGAGAATGGCAGCGCAATG
ACATTCTTGCAGGTATCTTCGAGCCAGCCACGATCGACATTGATCTGGCTATCTTGCTGACAAAAGCAAG
AGAACATAGCGTTGCCTTGGTAGGTCCAGCGGCGGAGGAACTCTTTGATCCGGTTCCTGAACAGGATCTA
TTTGAGGCGCTAAATGAAACCTTAACGCTATGGAACTCGCCGCCCGACTGGGCTGGCGATGAGCGAAATG
TAGTGCTTACGTTGTCCCGCATTTGGTACAGCGCAGTAACCGGCAAAATCGCGCCGAAGGATGTCGCTGC
CGACTGGGCAATGGAGCGCCTGCCGGCCCAGTATCAGCCCGTCATACTTGAAGCTAGACAGGCTTATCTT
GGACAAGAAGAAGATCGCTTGGCCTCGCGCGCAGATCAGTTGGAAGAATTTGTCCACTACGTGAAAGGCG
AGATCACCAAGGTAGTCGGCAAATAACCCTCGAGCCACCCATGACCAAAATCCCTTAACGTGAGTTACGC
GTCGTTCCACTGAGCGTCAGACCCCGTAGAAAAGATCAAAGGATCTTCTTGAGATCCTTTTTTTCTGCGC
GTAATCTGCTGCTTGCAAACAAAAAAACCACCGCTACCAGCGGTGGTTTGTTTGCCGGATCAAGAGCTAC
CAACTCTTTTTCCGAAGGTAACTGGCTTCAGCAGAGCGCAGATACCAAATACTGTCCTTCTAGTGTAGCC
GTAGTTAGGCCACCACTTCAAGAACTCTGTAGCACCGCCTACATACCTCGCTCTGCTAATCCTGTTACCA
GTGGCTGCTGCCAGTGGCGATAAGTCGTGTCTTACCGGGTTGGACTCAAGACGATAGTTACCGGATAAGG
CGCAGCGGTCGGGCTGAACGGGGGGTTCGTGCACACAGCCCAGCTTGGAGCGAACGACCTACACCGAACT
GAGATACCTACAGCGTGAGCATTGAGAAAGCGCCACGCTTCCCGAAGGGAGAAAGGCGGACAGGTATCCG
GTAAGCGGCAGGGTCGGAACAGGAGAGCGCACGAGGGAGCTTCCAGGGGGAAACGCCTGGTATCTTTATA
GTCCTGTCGGGTTTCGCCACCTCTGACTTGAGCGTCGATTTTTGTGATGCTCGTCAGGGGGGCGGAGCCT
ATGGAAAAACGCCAGCAACGCGGCCTTTTTACGGTTCCTGGCCTTTTGCTGGCCTTTTGCTCACATGTTC
TTTCCTGCGTTATCCCCTGATTCTGTGGATAACCGTATTACCGCCTTTGAGTGAGCTGATACCGCTCGCC
GCAGCCGAACGACCGAGCGCAGCGAGTCAGTGAGCGAGGAAGCGGAAGAGCGCCCAATACGCAAACCGCC
TCTCCCCGCGCGTTGGCCGATTCATTAATGCAGCTGGCACGACAGGTTTCCCGACTGGAAAGCGGGCAGT
GAGCGCAACGCAATTAATACGCGTACCGCTAGCCAGGAAGAGTTTGTAGAAACGCAAAAAGGCCATCCGT
CAGGATGGCCTTCTGCTTAGTTTGATGCCTGGCAGTTTATGGCGGGCGTCCTGCCCGCCACCCTCCGGGC
CGTTGCTTCACAACGTTCAAATCCGCTCCCGGCGGATTTGTCCTACTCAGGAGAGCGTTCACCGACAAAC
AACAGATAAAACGAAAGGCCCAGTCTTCCGACTGAGCCTTTCGTTTTATTTGATGCCTGGCAGTTCCCTA
CTCTCGCGTTAACGCTAGCATGGATGTTTTCCCAGTCACGACGTTGTAAAACGACGGCCAGTCTTAAG
