>Addgene plasmid #63453 | pFusX4-45 | addgene partial sequence | sequence record 116095 | pCR8_R1 5'-cgaaccgaacaggcttatgt-3'
GGTGTGCGTCACCCGGCAACCTTGGGTAGCAGCGAAGTCGAGGCATTTCTGTCCTGGCTGGTCTAGACGT
CTCGGCCATGGTCCTGGCACAGCACCGGCAACAGCCGCTGCACCGTTTCGAGCGCTTGCTTGCCGCCAAT
GTTGCTGGCGATAGCCACCACTTGGTCCGGGGTCAGGCCATGGTCCTGGCACAGCACCGGCAACAGCCGC
TGCACCGTTTCGAGCGCTTGCTTGCCGCCACCGTTGCTGGCGATAGCCACCACTTGGTCCGGGGTCAGGC
CATGGTCCTGGCACAGCACCGGCAACAGCCGCTGCACCGTTTCGAGCGCTTGCTTGCCGCCATTGTTGCT
GGCGATAGCCACCACTTGGTCCGGGGTCAGGGGAGACGCTTAAGACTGGCCGTCGTTTTACAACGTCGTG
ACTGGGAAAACATCCATGCTAGCGTTAACGCGAGAGTAGGGAACTGCCAGGCATCAAATAAAACGAAAGG
CTCAGTCGGAAGACTGGGCCTTTCGTTTTATCTGTTGTTTGTCGGTGAACGCTCTCCTGAGTAGGACAAA
TCCGCCGGGAGCGGATTTGAACGTTGTGAAGCAACGGCCCGGAGGGTGGCGGGCAGGACGCCCGCCATAA
ACTGCCAGGCATCAAACTAAGCAGAAGGCCATCCTGACGGATGGCCTTTTTGCGTTTCTACAAACTCTTC
CTGGCTAGCGGTACGCGTATTAATTGCGTTGCGCTCACTGCCCGCTTTCCAGTCGGGAAACCTGTCGTGC
CAGCTGCATTAATGAATC
